Addgene plasmid #124893: pREP7-RLuc
Purpose: This plasmid is used with pREP4-luc as a control.
Depositing lab: Keji Zhao. Publication: Regulation of CSF1 promoter by the SWI/SNF-like BAF complex. Liu R, Liu H, Chen X, Kirby M, Brown PO, Zhao K. Cell. 2001 Aug 10;106(3):309-18. PubMed 11509180.
Backbone
  Vector backbone: Unknown
  Selectable markers: Hygromycin
Growth in bacteria
  Bacterial resistance: Ampicillin, 100 μg/mL
  Growth temperature: 37°C
  Growth strain: DH5alpha
  Copy number: Unknown
Gene/Insert
  Gene/Insert name: RLuc
Terms and licenses: Academic/Nonprofit Terms; Industry Terms: Not Available to Industry
How to cite: pREP7-RLuc was a gift from Keji Zhao (Addgene plasmid # 124893 ; http://n2t.net/addgene:124893 ; RRID:Addgene_124893)
