[The description below was written by a language model from this plasmid's Addgene catalogue record.]
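Description:
pREP7-RLuc is a mammalian reporter plasmid carrying an RLuc insert, which by its name is Renilla luciferase. The record lists the vector backbone as unknown. The name suggests derivation from the pREP7 family of Epstein-Barr virus-based episomal vectors, which normally carry oriP and EBNA-1 for extrachromosomal maintenance in primate cells, but no feature table is provided, so the presence of these elements cannot be confirmed here. The promoter driving RLuc, any polyadenylation signal and the bacterial origin of replication are likewise not stated, and the copy number is recorded as unknown. The plasmid is propagated in E. coli under ampicillin selection, and it carries a hygromycin marker for selecting and maintaining transfected mammalian cells.

The stated purpose is to serve as a control alongside pREP4-luc. In this kind of dual-reporter arrangement, the experimental plasmid carries a promoter of interest driving one luciferase, presumably firefly in pREP4-luc, while the Renilla luciferase plasmid is co-transfected to give an independent signal. Because the two enzymes use different substrates, their activities can be measured separately from the same lysate. The Renilla reading is then used to normalise for differences in transfection efficiency, cell number and plasmid maintenance. The associated work examined regulation of the CSF1 promoter by the SWI/SNF-like BAF chromatin remodelling complex. If the plasmids are indeed episomal, that setting would fit, since such reporters can acquire chromatin structure, although the record itself does not describe this rationale.
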