>Addgene plasmid #124893 | pREP7-RLuc | addgene partial sequence | sequence record 243347 | Addgene Partial NGS Result
GAGGGGCAGGAGCAGGAGGTGGAGGCCGGGGTCGAGGAGGCAGTGGAGGCCGGGGTCGAGGAGGTAGTGG
AGGCCGGGGTCGAGGAGGTAGTGGAGGCCGCCGGGGTAGAGGACGTGAAAGAGCCAGGGGGGGAAGTCGT
GAAAGAGCCAGGGGGAGAGGTCGTGGACGTGGAGAAAAGAGGCCCAGGAGTCCCAGTAGTCAGTCATCAT
CATCCGGGTCTCCACCGCGCAGGCCCCCTCCAGGTAGAAGGCCATTTTTCCACCCTGTAGGGGAAGCCGA
TTATTTTGAATACCACCAAGAAGGTGGCCCAGATGGTGAGCCTGACGTGCCCCCGGGAGCGATAGAGCAG
GGCCCCGCAGATGACCCAGGAGAAGGCCCAAGCACTGGACCCCGGGGTCAGGGTGATGGAGGCAGGCGCA
AAAAAGGAGGGTGGTTTGGAAAGCATCGTGGTCAAGGAGGTTCCAACCCGAAATTTGAGAACATTGCAGA
AGGTTTAAGAGCTCTCCTGGCTAGGAGTCACGTAGAAAGGACTACCGACGAAGGAACTTGGGTCGCCGGT
GTGTTCGTATATGGAGGTAGTAAGACCTCCCTTTACAACCTAAGGCGAGGAACTGCCCTTGCTATTCCAC
AATGTCGTCTTACACCATTGAGTCGTCTCCCCTTTGGAATGGCCCCTGGACCCGGCCCACAACCTGGCCC
GCTAAGGGAGTCCATTGTCTGTTATTTCATGGTCTTTTTACAAACTCATATATTTGCTGAGGTTTTGAAG
GATGCGATTAAGGACCTTGTTATGACAAAGCCCGCTCCTACCTGCAATATCAGGGTGACTGTGTGCAGCT
TTGACGATGGAGTAGATTTGCCTCCCTGGTTTCCACCTATGGTGGAAGGGGCTGCCGCGGAGGGTGATGA
CGGAGATGACGGAGATGAAGGAGGTGATGGAGATGAGGGTGAGGAAGGGCAGGAGTGATGTAACTTGTTA
GGAGACGCCCTCAATCGTATTAAAAGCCGTGTATTCCCCCGCACTAAAGAATAAATCCCCAGTAGACATC
ATGCGTGCTGTTGGTGTATTTCTGGCCATCTGTCTTGTCACCATTTTCGTCCTCCCAACATGGGGCAATT
GGGCATACCCATGTTGTCACGTCACTCAGCTCCGCGCTCAACACCTTCTCGCGTTGGAAAACATTAGCGA
CATTTACCTGGTGAGCAATCAGACATGCGACGGCTTTAGCCTGGCCTCCTTAAATTCACCTAAGAATGGG
AGCAACCAGCAGGAAAAGGACAAGCAGCGAAAATTCACGCCCCCTTGGGAGGTGGCGGCATATGCAAAGG
ATAGCACTCCCACTCTACTACTGGGTATCATATGCTGACTGTATATGCATGAGGATAGCATATGCTACCC
GGATACAGATTAGGATAGCATATACTACCCAGATATAGATTAGGATAGCATATGCTACCCAGATATAGAT
TAGGATAGCCTATGCTACCCAGATATAAATTAGGATAGCATATACTACCCAGATATAGATTAGGATAGCA
TATGCTACCCAGATATAGATTAGGATAGCCTATGCTACCCAGATATAGATTAGGATAGCATATGCTACCC
AGATATAGATTAGGATAGCATATGCTATCCAGATATTTGGGTAGTATATGCTACCCAGATATAAATTAGG
ATAGCATATACTACCCTAATCTCTATTAGGATAGCATATGCTACCCGGATACAGATTAGGATAGCATATA
CTACCCAGATATAGATTAGGATAGCATATGCTACCCAGATATAGATTAGGATAGCCTATGCTACCCAGAT
ATAAATTAGGATAGCATATACTACCCAGATATAGATTAGGATAGCATATGCTACCCAGATATAGATTAGG
ATAGCCTATGCTACCCAGATATAGATTAGGATAGCATATGCTATCCAGATATTTGGGTAGTATATGCTAC
CCATGGCAACATTAGCCCACCGTGCTCTCAGCGACCTCGTGAATATGAGGACCAACAACCCTGTGCTTGG
CGCTCAGGCGCAAGTGTGTGTAATTTGTCCTCCAGATCGCAGCAATCGCGCCCCTATCTTGGCCCGCCCA
CCTACTTATGCAGGTATTCCCCGGGGTGCCATTAGTGGTTTTGTGGGCAAGTGGTTTGACCGCAGTGGTT
AGCGGGGTTACAATCAGCCAAGTTATTACACCCTTATTTTACAGTCCAAAACCGCAGGGCGGCGTGTGGG
GGCTGACGCGTGCCCCCACTCCACAATTTCAAAAAAAAGAGTGGCCACTTGTCTTTGTTTATGGGCCCCA
TTGGCGTGGAGCCCCGTTTAATTTTCGGGGGTGTTAGAGACAACCAGTGGAGTCCGCTGCTGTCGGCGTC
CACTCTCTTTCCCCTTGTTACAAATAGAGTGTAACAACATGGTTCACCTGTCTTGGTCCCTGCCTGGGAC
ACATCTTAATAACCCCAGTATCATATTGCACTAGGATTATGTGTTGCCCATAGCCATAAATTCGTGTGAG
ATGGACATCCAGTCTTTACGGCTTGTCCCCACCCCATGGATTTCTATTGTTAAAGATATTCAGAATGTTT
CATTCCTACACTAGTATTTATTGCCCAAGGGGTTTGTGAGGGTTATATTGGTGTCATAGCACAATGCCAC
CACTGAACCCCCCGTCCAAATTTTATTCTGGGGGCGTCACCTGAAACCTTGTTTTCGAGCACCTCACATA
CACCTTACTGTTCACAACTCAGCAGTTATTCTATTAGCTAAACGAAGGAGAATGAAGAAGCAGGCGAAGA
TTCAGGAGAGTTCACTGCCCGCTCCTTGATCTTCAGCCACTGCCCTTGTGACTAAAATGGTTCACTACCC
TCGTGGAATCCTGACCCCATGTAAATAAAACCGTGACAGCTCATGGGGTGGGAGATATCGCTGTTCCTTA
GGACCCTTTTACTAACCCTAATTCGATAGCATATGCTTCCCGTTGGGTAACATATGCTATTGAATTAGGG
TTAGTCTGGATAGTATATACTACTACCCGGGAAGCATATGCTACCCGTTTAGGGTTAACAAGGGGGCCTT
ATAAACACTATTGCTAATGCCCTCTTGAGGGTCCGCTTATCGGTAGCTACACAGGCCCCTCTGATTGACG
TTGGTGTAGCCTCCCGTAGTCTTCCTGGGCCCCTGGGAGGTACATGTCCCCCAGCATTGGTGTAAGAGCT
TCAGCCAAGAGTTACACATAAAGGCAATGTTGTGTTGCAGTCCACAGACTGCAAAGTCTGCTCCAGGATG
AAAGCCACTCAGTGTTGGCAAATGTGCACATCCATTTATAAGGATGTCAACTACAGTCAGAGAACCCCTT
TGTGTTTGGTCCCCCCCCGTGTCACATGTGGAACAGGGCCCAGTTGGCAAGTTGTACCAACCAACTGAAG
GGATTACATGCACTGCCCCGCGAAGAAGGGGCAGAGATGTCGTAGTCAGGTTTAGTTCGTCCGGGGCGGG
GATCGATCCTCTAGAGTCGACCAATTCTCATGTTTGACAGCTTATCATCGCAGATCCGTATGGTGCACTC
TCAGTACAATCTGCTCTGATGCCGCATAGTTAAGCCAGTATCTGCTCCCTGCTTGTGTGTTGGAGGTCGC
TGAGTAGTGCGCGAGCAAAATTTAAGCTACAACAAGGCAAGGCTTGACCGACAATTGCATGAAGAATCTG
CTTAGGGTTAGGCGTTTTGCGCTGCTTCGCGATGTACGGGCCAGATATACGCGTATCTGAGGGGACTAGG
GTGTGTTTAGGCGAAAAGCGGGGCTTCGGTTGTACGCGGTTAGGAGTCCCCTCAGGATATAGTAGTTTCG
CTTTTGCATAGGGAGGGGGAAATGTAGTCTTATGCAATACTCTTGTAGTCTTGCAACATGGTAACGATGA
GTTAGCAACATGCCTTACAAGGAGAGAAAAAGCACCGTGCATGCCGATTGGTGGAAGTAAGGTGGTACGA
TCGTGCCTTATTAGGAAGGCAACAGACGGGTCTGACATGGATTGGACGAACCACTGAATTCCGCATTGCA
GAGATATTGTATTTAAGTGCCTAGCTCGATACAATAAACGCCATTTGACCATTCACCACATTGGTGTGCA
CCTCCAAGCTGGGTACCAGCTGCTAGCCACCATGACTTCGAAAGTTTATGATCCAGAACAAAGGAAACGG
ATGATAACTGGTCCGCAGTGGTGGGCCAGATGTAAACAAATGAATGTTCTTGATTCATTTATTAATTATT
ATGATTCAGAAAAACATGCAGAAAATGCTGTTATTTTTTTACATGGTAACGCGGCCTCTTCTTATTTATG
GCGACATGTTGTGCCACATATTGAGCCAGTAGCGCGGTGTATTATACCAGACCTTATTGGTATGGGCAAA
TCAGGCAAATCTGGTAATGGTTCTTATAGGTTACTTGATCATTACAAATATCTTACTGCATGGTTTGAAC
TTCTTAATTTACCAAAGAAGATCATTTTTGTCGGCCATGATTGGGGTGCTTGTTTGGCATTTCATTATAG
CTATGAGCATCAAGATAAGATCAAAGCAATAGTTCACGCTGAAAGTGTAGTAGATGTGATTGAATCATGG
GATGAATGGCCTGATATTGAAGAAGATATTGCGTTGATCAAATCTGAAGAAGGAGAAAAAATGGTTTTGG
AGAATAACTTCTTCGTGGAAACCATGTTGCCATCAAAAATCATGAGAAAGTTAGAACCAGAAGAATTTGC
AGCATATCTTGAACCATTCAAAGAGAAAGGTGAAGTTCGTCGTCCAACATTATCATGGCCTCGTGAAATC
CCGTTAGTAAAAGGTGGTAAACCTGACGTTGTACAAATTGTTAGGAATTATAATGCTTATCTACGTGCAA
GTGATGATTTACCAAAAATGTTTATTGAATCGGACCCAGGATTCTTTTCCAATGCTATTGTTGAAGGTGC
CAAGAAGTTTCCTAATACTGAATTTGTCAAAGTAAAAGGTCTTCATTTTTCGCAAGAAGATGCACCTGAT
GAAATGGGAAAATATATCAAATCGTTCGTTGAGCGAGTTCTCAAAAATGAACAATAATTCTAGGATCCAG
ACATGATAAGATACATTGATGAGTTTGGACAAACCACAACTAGAATGCAGTGAAAAAAATGCTTTATTTG
TGAAATTTGTGATGCTATTGCTTTATTTGTAACCATTATAAGCTGCAATAAACAAGTTAACAACAACAAT
TGCATTCATTTTATGTTTCAGGTTCAGGGGGAGGTGTGGGAGGTTTTTTAAAGCAAGTAAAACCTCTACA
AATGTGGTATGGCTGATTATGATCCGGCTGCCTCGCGCGTTTCGGTGATGACGGTGAAAACCTCTGACAC
ATGCAGCTCCCGGAGACGGTCACAGCTTGTCTGTAAGCGGATGCCGGGAGCAGACAAGCCCGTCAGGGCG
CGTCAGCGGGTGTTGGCGGGTGTCGGGGCGCAGCCATGAGGTCGACTAGCTTGGCACGCCAGAAATCCGC
GCGGTGGTTTTTGGGGGTCGGGGGTGTTTGGCAGCCACAGACGCCCGGTGTTCGTGTCGCGCCAGTACAT
GCGGTCCATGCCCAGGCCATCCAAAAACCATGGGTCTGTCTGCTCAGTCCAGTCGTGGACCTGACCCCAC
GCAACGCCCAAAATAATAACCCCCACGAACCATAAACCATTCCCCATGGGGGACCCCGTCCCTAACCCAC
GGGGCCAGTGGCTATGGCAGGGCCTGCCGCCCCGACGTTGGCTGCGAGCCCTGGGCCTTCACCCGAACTT
GGGGGGTGGGGTGGGGAAAAGGAAGAAACGCGGGCGTATTGGCCCCAATGGGGTCTCGGTGGGGTATCGA
CAGAGTGCCAGCCCTGGGACCGAACCCCGCGTTTATGAACAAACGACCCAACACCCGTGCGTTTTATTCT
GTCTTTTTATTGCCGTCATAGCGCGGGTTCCTTCCGGTATTGTCTCCTTCCGTGTTTCAGTTAGCCTCCC
CCATCTCCCGATCCGGACGAGTGCTGGGGCGTCGGTTTCCACTATCGGCGAGTACTTCTACACAGCCATC
GGTCCAGACGGCCGCGCTTCTGCGGGCGATTTGTGTACGCCCGACAGTCCCGGCTCCGGATCGGACGATT
GCGTCGCATCGACCCTGCGCCCAAGCTGCATCATCGAAATTGCCGTCAACCAAGCTCTGATAGAGTTGGT
CAAGACCAATGCGGAGCATATACGCCCGGAGCCGCGGCGATCCTGCAAGCTCCGGATGCCTCCGCTCGAA
GTAGCGCGTCTGCTGCTCCATACAAGCCAACCACGGCCTCCAGAAGAAGATGTTGGCGACCTCGTATTGG
GAATCCCCGAACATCGCCTCGCTCCAGTCAATGACCGCTGTTATGCGGCCATTGTCCGTCAGGACATTGT
TGGAGCCGAAATCCGCGTGCACGAGGTGCCGGACTTCGGGGCAGTCCTCGGCCCAAAGCATCAGCTCATC
GAGAGCCTGCGCGACGGACGCACTGACGGTGTCGTCCATCACAGTTTGCCAGTGATACACATGGGGATCA
GCAATCGCGCATATGAAATCACGCCATGTAGTGTATTGACCGATTCCTTGCGGTCCGAATGGGCCGAACC
CGCTCGTCTGGCTAAGATCGGCCGCAGCGATCGCATCCATGGCCTCCGCGACCGGCTGCAGAACAGCGGG
CAGTTCGGTTTCAGGCAGGTCTTGCAACGTGACACCCTGTGCACGGCGGGAGATGCAATAGGTCAGGCTC
TCGCTGAATTCCCCAATGTCAAGCACTTCCGGAATCGGGAGCGCGGCCGATGCAAAGTGCCGATAAACAT
AACGATCTTTGTAGAAACCATCGGCGCAGCTATTTACCCGCAGGACATATCCACGCCCTCCTACATCGAA
GCTGAAAGCACGAGATTCTTCGCCCTCCGAGAGCTGCATCAGGTCGGAGACGCTGTCGAACTTTTCGATC
AGAAACTTCTCGACAGACGTCGCGGTGAGTTCAGGCTTTTTCATATCTCATTGCCCCCCGGGATCTGCGG
CACGCTGTTGACGCTGTTAAGCGGGTCGCTGCAGGGTCGCTCGGTGTTCGAGGCCACACGCGTCACCTTA
ATATGCGAAGTGGACCTCGGACCGCGCCGCCCCGACTGCATCTGCGTGTTCGAATTCGCCAATGACAAGA
CGCTGGGCGGGGTTTGTGTCATCATAGAACTAAAGACATGCAAATATATTTCTTCCGGGGACACCGCCAG
CAAACGCGAGCAACGGGCCACGGGGATGAAGCAGGGCGGCACCTCGCTAACGGATTCACCACTCCAAGAA
TTGGAGCCAATCAATTCTTGCGGAGAACTGTGAATGCGCAAACCAACCCTTGGCAGAACATATCCATCGC
GTCCGCCATCTCCAGCAGCCGCACGCGGCGCATCTCGGGGCCGACGCGCTGGGCTACGTCTTGCTGGCGT
TCGCGACGCGAGGCTGGATGGCCTTCCCCATTATGATTCTTCTCGCTTCCGGCGGCATCGGGATGCCCGC
GTTGCAGGCCATGCTGTCCAGGCAGGTAGATGACGACCATCAGGGACAGCTTCAAGGCCAGCAAAAGGCC
AGGAACCGTAAAAAGGCCGCGTTGCTGGCGTTTTTCCATAGGCTCCGCCCCCCTGACGAGCATCACAAAA
ATCGACGCTCAAGTCAGAGGTGGCGAAACCCGACAGGACTATAAAGATACCAGGCGTTTCCCCCTGGAAG
CTCCCTCGTGCGCTCTCCTGTTCCGACCCTGCCGCTTACCGGATACCTGTCCGCCTTTCTCCCTTCGGGA
AGCGTGGCGCTTTCTCATAGCTCACGCTGTAGGTATCTCAGTTCGGTGTAGGTCGTTCGCTCCAAGCTGG
GCTGTGTGCACGAACCCCCCGTTCAGCCCGACCGCTGCGCCTTATCCGGTAACTATCGTCTTGAGTCCAA
CCCGGTAAGACACGACTTATCGCCACTGGCAGCAGCCACTGGTAACAGGATTAGCAGAGCGAGGTATGTA
GGCGGTGCTACAGAGTTCTTGAAGTGGTGGCCTAACTACGGCTACACTAGAAGGACAGTATTTGGTATCT
GCGCTCTGCTGAAGCCAGTTACCTTCGGAAAAAGAGTTGGTAGCTCTTGATCCGGCAAACAAACCACCGC
TGGTAGCGGTGGTTTTTTTGTTTGCAAGCAGCAGATTACGCGCAGAAAAAAAGGATCTCAAGAAGATCCT
TTGATCTTTTCTACGGGGTCTGACGCTCAGTGGAACGAAAACTCACGTTAAGGGATTTTGGTCATGAGAT
TATCAAAAAGGATCTTCACCTAGATCCTTTTAAATTAAAAATGAAGTTTTAAATCAATCTAAAGTATATA
TGAGTAAACTTGGTCTGACAGTTACCAATGCTTAATCAGTGAGGCACCTATCTCAGCGATCTGTCTATTT
CGTTCATCCATAGTTGCCTGACTCCCCGTCGTGTAGATAACTACGATACGGGAGGGCTTACCATCTGGCC
CCAGTGCTGCAATGATACCGCGAGACCCACGCTCACCGGCTCCAGATTTATCAGCAATAAACCAGCCAGC
CGGAAGGGCCGAGCGCAGAAGTGGTCCTGCAACTTTATCCGCCTCCATCCAGTCTATTAATTGTTGCCGG
GAAGCTAGAGTAAGTAGTTCGCCAGTTAATAGTTTGCGCAACGTTGTTGCCATTGCTGCAGGCATCGTGG
TGTCACGCTCGTCGTTTGGTATGGCTTCATTCAGCTCCGGTTCCCAACGATCAAGGCGAGTTACATGATC
CCCCATGTTGTGCAAAAAAGCGGTTAGCTCCTTCGGTCCTCCGATCGTTGTCAGAAGTAAGTTGGCCGCA
GTGTTATCACTCATGGTTATGGCAGCACTGCATAATTCTCTTACTGTCATGCCATCCGTAAGATGCTTTT
CTGTGACTGGTGAGTACTCAACCAAGTCATTCTGAGAATAGTGTATGCGGCGACCGAGTTGCTCTTGCCC
GGCGTCAACACGGGATAATACCGCGCCACATAGCAGAACTTTAAAAGTGCTCATCATTGGAAAACGTTCT
TCGGGGCGAAAACTCTCAAGGATCTTACCGCTGTTGAGATCCAGTTCGATGTAACCCACTCGTGCACCCA
ACTGATCTTCAGCATCTTTTACTTTCACCAGCGTTTCTGGGTGAGCAAAAACAGGAAGGCAAAATGCCGC
AAAAAAGGGAATAAGGGCGACACGGAAATGTTGAATACTCATACTCTTCCTTTTTCAATATTATTGAAGC
ATTTATCAGGGTTATTGTCTCATGAGCGGATACATATTTGAATGTATTTAGAAAAATAAACAAATAGGGG
TTCCGCGCACATTTCCCCGAAAAGTGCCACCTGACGTCTAAGAAACCATTATTATCATGACATTAACCTA
TAAAAATAGGCGTATCACGAGGCCCTTTCGTCTTCAAGAATTCTCATGTTTGACAGCTTATCATCGATAA
GCTGATCCTCACAGGCCGCACCCAGCTTTTCTTCCGTTGCCCCAGTAGCATCTCTGTCTGGTGACCTTGA
AGAGGAAGAGGAGGGGTCCCGAGAATCCCCATCCCTACCGTCCAGCAAAAAGGGGGACGAGGAATTTGAG
GCCTGGCTTGAGGCTCAGGACGCAAATCTTGAGGATGTTCAGCGGGAGTTTTCCGGGCTGCGAGTAATTG
GTGATGAGGACGAGGATGGTTCGGAGGATGGGGAATTTTCAGACCTGGATCTGTCTGACAGCGACCATGA
AGGGGATGAGGGTGGGGGGGCTGTTGGAGGGGGCAGGAGTCTGCACTCCCTGTATTCACTGAGCGTCGTC
TAATAAAGATGTCTATTGATCTCTTTTAGTGTGAATCATGTCTGACGAGGGGCCAGGTACAGGACCTGGA
AATGGCCTAGGAGAGAAGGGAGACACATCTGGACCAGAAGGCTCCGGCGGCAGTGGACCTCAAAGAAGAG
GGGGTGATAACCATGGACGAGGACGGGGAAGAGGACGAGGACGAGGAGGCGGAAGACCAGGAGCCCCGGG
CGGCTCAGGATCAGGGCCAAGACATAGAGATGGTGTCCGGAGACCCCAAAAACGTCCAAGTTGCATTGGC
TGCAAAGGGACCCACGGTGGAACAGGAGCAGGAGCAGGAGCGG
